Addgene plasmid #78687: p5E-kdrl
Purpose: kdrl promoter for Gateway cloning
Depositing lab: Jau-Nian Chen & Sarah Childs. Depositing organization: University of California, Los Angeles (UCLA). Publication: FoxH1 negatively modulates flk1 gene expression and vascular formation in zebrafish. Choi J, Dong L, Ahn J, Dao D, Hammerschmidt M, Chen JN. Dev Biol. 2007 Apr 15;304(2):735-44. Epub 2007 Jan 20. 10.1016/j.ydbio.2007.01.023 PubMed 17306248.
Backbone
  Vector backbone: pDONRp4p1r
  Backbone manufacturer: Invitrogen
  Backbone size w/o insert (bp): 2600
  Vector type: Unspecified
Growth in bacteria
  Bacterial resistance: Kanamycin, 50 μg/mL
  Growth temperature: 37°C
  Growth strain: DH5alpha
  Copy number: Unknown
Gene/Insert
  Gene/Insert name: kdrl promoter (alt name: flk-1)
  Species: D. rerio (zebrafish)
  Insert size (bp): 6400
  Entrez Gene: kdrl (a.k.a. flk, flk-1, flk1, kdr, kdra, vegfr-2, vegfr2, vegfr2a, vegfr4, vegr2, wu:fk52c05)
  Promoter: kdrl
  Cloning method: Gateway Cloning
  Sequencing primers: 5′ M13-F; 3′ M13R
Terms and licenses: Academic/Nonprofit Terms; Industry Terms: Not Available to Industry
How to cite: p5E-kdrl was a gift from Jau-Nian Chen & Sarah Childs (Addgene plasmid # 78687 ; http://n2t.net/addgene:78687 ; RRID:Addgene_78687)
