[The description below was written by a language model from this plasmid's Addgene catalogue record.]
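Description:
p5E-kdrl is a Gateway 5′ entry clone built in the Invitrogen pDONR P4-P1R donor backbone (about 2.6 kb without insert) and carrying roughly 6.4 kb of zebrafish (Danio rerio) kdrl promoter sequence. The gene is also known as flk-1 or vegfr2, among other aliases, and encodes a VEGF receptor-type kinase; its regulatory region is widely used as a driver of expression in vascular endothelial cells. The plasmid is maintained in standard E. coli cloning strains under kanamycin selection. The record lists the copy number as unknown and the vector type as unspecified, and no feature table is provided, so the origin of replication and the exact boundaries of the promoter fragment are not documented here. M13 forward and reverse primer sites flank the insert for sequence verification.

As a 5′ entry vector produced by Gateway recombination into pDONR P4-P1R, the promoter fragment would be expected to sit between attL4 and attR1 sites, the arrangement used for the first position in multisite Gateway assembly. The plasmid contains no coding sequence, reporter or tag of its own. It is a modular promoter part, meant to be combined in an LR reaction with a middle entry clone carrying a gene or reporter of interest, a 3′ entry clone supplying a polyadenylation signal or tag, and a destination vector. Its stated purpose is simply to provide the kdrl promoter for Gateway cloning, and such assemblies are typically used to make zebrafish transgenes expressed under kdrl control. The associated publication concerns regulation of flk1 expression and vascular formation in zebrafish.
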