>Addgene plasmid #78687 | p5E-kdrl | addgene partial sequence | sequence record 148230 | M13-F20 5'-TGTAAAACGACGGCCAGT-3'
TAATGATTTTATTTTGACTGATAGTGACCTGTTCGTTGCAACAAATTGATAAGCAATGCTTTTTTATAAT
GCCAACTTTGTATAGAAAAGTTGGTAATACGACTCACTATAGGGCGAATTGGGTACCGGGCCCCCCCTCG
AGGTCGACGGTATCGATAAGCTTTTTCTTTTATTTAAAATTAAATGTAATATATTCACAAATAAAAAAAA
ACAACTAATTTACAACTATTTAAACTAAATGAGCCATTTTGGTGAAAAGATTTTGATATAAATTATAAAA
AAAAAGTTTTAACAAATTTAATTCACGATCATCCAAGTTAACTGAATAATTGCTGTTTGTGAATCGGCAG
CCGTTCATTTTCACTGAGCAATGTTATTTTATTTAAACAGACCCTATACACAGATTTTACAACATATGAT
TTAAAAAATGTATAAACGAGATATATGATTAATATAGGCTTCTTGGCATTGGTCAGGGACCCATAATTCC
CTGGGGCCCTAGGCGGCTGCTAACTTTGATTATTGATTAAGTCCGCTCCTGCTAGTATGTTCATTTGTGC
GTCCATAAAAGGCTAATTTAAACATGTTTAAAATTGTATTAACTACATTGACCAATTATTTTAATTTATT
AAACATTTCTACATTTCCCAGACCGCAGATTGAAACCCCCAACAGTATTAAATAGATACTTAATACAGGC
AAGTAAAATCATTATTAATTATAATTATTAGGCCTAATTAATACATGTATTATTATTTAAAAAAAATCTA
ATTTATATTAAAGTTAATAAA
