>Addgene plasmid #78687 | p5E-kdrl | addgene partial sequence | sequence record 148231 | M13-Rev 5'-CAGGAAACAGCTATGACC-3'
CGCGGCCGCCCTGCAGCTCTAGAGCTCGAATTCTACAGGTCACTAATACCATCTAAGTAGTTGGTTCATA
GTGACTGCATATGTTGTGTTTTACAGTATTATGTAGTCTGTTTTTTATGCAAAATCTAATTTAATATATT
GATATTTATATCATTTTACGTTTCTCGTTCAACTTTTTTGTACAAACTTGAATTAACCCTCACTAAAGGG
AACAAAAGCTGGAGCTCCACCGCGGTGGCGGCCGCTCTAGAACTAGTGGATCCACTAGTAACGGCCGCCA
GTGTGCTGGAATTCGCCCTTGTCTGTTAAAATAACGTCCCGAATGATACTCCGTATGTCACTTCACGTTC
GGATGCGGCTGCAGTAAGTTAGTCCAGAACTTAATTTTTCTTGATGTGTGATAATATGCTTATAGTTCCT
GTTGATATGATAGAGATGGTTCTTCGGTGACGTGTTAATAGTTAAACACCTCTCAGTGACTGTAAAGTAT
CGCGCAGGACTGCGCCTGCCCCGGTACTAAGACGAATGGAGAAACTCCACTGACTCCACAACTCCCGAGG
GCAGGTGCGACCGCTGTCCGTCCTTCCTAAAACCGAATGAATGAAATTTCCAAAACTACACTATGTAGTG
AAGGTGTAACAGCCATTTATCTATCTTCACACCATCCCACTATACCTCTGACTTTTCTACTGGGCTTTTC
CCTCTCGAAGGCTTTATATGAGTGAAGCGAGGACGGAAGGACGCAACGTCACCATAGTAACCCTGCAGCG
ATACTCGTAAAGCTACGTGTACTGATTTAACTAAATCGATAG
